Addgene plasmid #171605: deltaLoop-MIDAS
Purpose: Expresses the SNAP-tagged MIDAS domain of S. pombe Mdn1 (a.a. 4381-4717) without the loop region (a.a. 4458-4496) in bacteria.
Depositing lab: Tarun Kapoor. Depositing organization: Rockefeller University. Publication: Long-range intramolecular allostery and regulation in the dynein-like AAA protein Mdn1. Mickolajczyk KJ, Olinares PDB, Niu Y, Chen N, Warrington SE, Sasaki Y, Walz T, Chait BT, Kapoor TM. Proc Natl Acad Sci U S A. 2020 Aug 4;117(31):18459-18469. doi: 10.1073/pnas.2002792117. Epub 2020 Jul 21. PubMed 32694211.
Backbone
  Vector backbone: pETDuet-1
  Backbone manufacturer: EMD Biosciences
  Backbone size w/o insert (bp): 5420
  Total vector size (bp): 6703
  Modifications to backbone: Added TEV site and SNAP tag.
  Vector type: Bacterial Expression
Growth in bacteria
  Bacterial resistance: Ampicillin, 100 μg/mL
  Growth temperature: 37°C
  Growth strain: DH5alpha
  Copy number: High Copy
Gene/Insert
  Gene/Insert name: MIDAS domain of S. pombe Mdn1 (a.a. 4381-4717)
  Species: S. pombe (fission yeast)
  Insert size (bp): 915
  Mutation: Replaced amino acids 4458-4496 with ASGSGS linker
  Tag / fusion protein: His6 tag (N terminal on backbone); SNAP tag (N terminal on backbone)
Terms and licenses: Academic/Nonprofit Terms; Industry Terms: Not Available to Industry
How to cite: deltaLoop-MIDAS was a gift from Tarun Kapoor (Addgene plasmid # 171605 ; http://n2t.net/addgene:171605 ; RRID:Addgene_171605)
