[The description below was written by a language model from this plasmid's Addgene catalogue record and pLannotate feature annotations shown in this document.]
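Description:
deltaLoop-MIDAS is a bacterial expression plasmid built on the pETDuet-1 backbone, modified by the addition of a TEV protease site and a SNAP tag. It is about 6.7 kb and is maintained in E. coli through a ColE1/pBR322-type origin with the associated bom and rop elements. The catalogue lists it as high copy, although rop normally moderates copy number. Selection is by ampicillin resistance from the β-lactamase gene, and an f1 origin is also present. Short tetracycline-resistance fragments in the feature table are non-functional backbone remnants.

The payload is a single open reading frame driven by a T7 promoter with an adjacent lac operator and the T7 gene 10 ribosome binding site. A plasmid-borne lacI gene supplies repressor, so expression is IPTG-inducible in hosts that provide T7 RNA polymerase. According to the record, the encoded protein carries an N-terminal His6 tag, which is not separately annotated in the feature table. This is followed by a TEV cleavage site, the SNAP-tag (an alkylguanine-DNA alkyltransferase variant that reacts covalently with benzylguanine derivatives), and the MIDAS domain of Schizosaccharomyces pombe Mdn1 (residues 4381–4717). In this variant, the loop spanning residues 4458–4496 is replaced by a short flexible alanine/glycine/serine linker. A partial S-tag annotation lies downstream of the insert, but the record does not indicate whether it is translated, and a T7 terminator closes the cassette.

The construct is intended for producing and purifying a loop-deleted MIDAS domain that can be labelled through the SNAP tag. The associated publication concerns allostery and regulation in Mdn1, a dynein-like AAA protein involved in pre-60S ribosome maturation.
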