Features (pLannotate 1.2.2; 21 found; start..end, strand, type, name):
     10..28      +  promoter       T7 promoter: promoter for bacteriophage T7 RNA polymerase
     29..53      +  protein_bind   lac operator: The lac repressor binds to the lac operator to inhibit transcription in E. coli. This inhibition can be relieved by adding lactose or isopropyl-β-D-thiogalactopyranoside (IPTG). lac repressor encoded by lacI
     68..90      +  RBS            RBS: efficient ribosome binding site from bacteriophage T7 gene 10 (Olins and Rangwala, 1989)
    166..186     +  CDS            TEV site: tobacco etch virus (TEV) protease recognition and cleavage site
    187..732     +  CDS            SNAP-tag®: human O6-alkylguanine-DNA-alkyltransferase variant that forms covalent bonds with benzylguanine derivatives optimized for bacterial expression
    748..1659    +  CDS            mdn1 (fragment): MDN1_SCHPO - Experimental evidence at protein level: Swiss-Prot protein existence level 1. Nuclear chaperone required for maturation and nuclear export of pre-60S ribosome subunits. Functions at successive maturation steps to remove ribosomal factors at critical transition points, first driving the exit of early pre-60S particles from the nucleolus and then driving late pre-60S particles from the nucleus. From Schizosaccharomyces pombe (strain 972 / ATCC 24843) (Fission yeast).
   1675..1716    +  CDS            S-Tag (fragment): affinity and epitope tag derived from pancreatic ribonuclease A
   1746..1763    +  CDS            SET1 (fragment): solubility-enhancement tag derived from T7 phage gene 10B
   1771..1818    +  terminator     T7 terminator: transcription terminator for bacteriophage T7 RNA polymerase
   1855..2310    +  rep_origin     f1 ori (sequence partly withheld): f1 bacteriophage origin of replication; arrow indicates direction of (+) strand synthesis
   2425..3285    -  CDS            AmpR: β-lactamase; bla; confers resistance to ampicillin, carbenicillin, and related antibiotics
   3286..3378    -  promoter       AmpR promoter: bla
   3459..4047    +  rep_origin     ori: high-copy-number ColE1/pMB1/pBR322/pUC origin of replication
   4233..4372    -  misc_feature   bom: basis of mobility region from pBR322
   4474..4665    -  CDS            rop: Rop protein, which maintains plasmids at low copy number; rop
   4682..5062    +  CDS            YPB1_ECOLX: Protein predicted: Swiss-Prot protein existence level 4. From Escherichia coli.
   5124..5188    -  CDS            TcR (fragment): tetracycline efflux protein; tet; confers resistance to tetracycline
   5203..5224    -  protein_bind   CAP binding site: CAP binding activates transcription in the presence of cAMP. E. coli catabolite activator protein
   5237..6319    -  CDS            lacI: lac repressor; lacI; The lac repressor binds to the lac operator to inhibit transcription in E. coli. This inhibition can be relieved by adding lactose or isopropyl-β-D-thiogalactopyranoside (IPTG).
   6320..6397    -  promoter       lacI promoter: lacI
   6405..6684    -  CDS            TcR (fragment): tetracycline efflux protein; tet; confers resistance to tetracycline
>Addgene plasmid #171605 | deltaLoop-MIDAS | addgene full sequence | sequence record 337861 | Addgene NGS Result
CCGCGAAATTAATACGACTCACTATAGGGGAATTGTGAGCGGATAACAATTCCCCTCTAGAAATAATTTT
GTTTAACTTTAAGAAGGAGATATACCATGGGCAGCAGCCATCACCATCATCACCACAGCCAGGATCCGAA
TTCGGATTACGATATCCCAACGACCGAAAACCTGTATTTTCAGGGCATGGACAAAGATTGCGAAATGAAA
CGTACCACCCTGGATAGCCCGCTGGGCAAACTGGAACTGAGCGGCTGCGAACAGGGCCTGCATGAAATTA
AACTGCTGGGTAAAGGCACCAGCGCGGCCGATGCGGTTGAAGTTCCGGCCCCGGCCGCCGTGCTGGGTGG
TCCGGAACCGCTGATGCAGGCGACCGCGTGGCTGAACGCGTATTTTCATCAGCCGGAAGCGATTGAAGAA
TTTCCGGTTCCGGCGCTGCATCATCCGGTGTTTCAGCAGGAGAGCTTTACCCGTCAGGTGCTGTGGAAAC
TGCTGAAAGTGGTTAAATTTGGCGAAGTGATTAGCTATCAGCAGCTGGCGGCCCTGGCGGGTAATCCGGC
GGCCACCGCCGCCGTTAAAACCGCGCTGAGCGGTAACCCGGTGCCGATTCTGATTCCGTGCCATCGTGTG
GTTAGCTCTAGCGGTGCGGTTGGCGGTTATGAAGGTGGTCTGGCGGTGAAAGAGTGGCTGCTGGCCCATG
AAGGTCATCGTCTGGGTAAACCGGGTCTGGGAAAGCTTGCGGCCGCTGGTGAAGATACCCTTCCAACGGA
ATTTGGGTCTATCAACCAGTCTGAGAAGGTTTTTGAATTATCGGAGGATGAGGATATTGAAGATGAACTT
CCTGATTATAATGTGAAGATTACTAACCTTCCTGCTGCAATGCCCATTGATGAAGCTCGTGATTTATGGA
ATAAACACGAGGACTCTACAAAGCAACTTTCTATTGAGTTATGTGAACAGCTTCGATTGATATTAGAAGC
TAGCGGATCTGGATCTGTTAAACCTAGTAAAAGGACGTATCAAGTGATGATTTCCATTGATGATTCTAAG
TCGATGAGTGAGTCGGGCAGCACAGTTCTAGCGTTAGAGACTTTAGCTTTGGTAACAAAAGCATTATCAT
TACTTGAAGTTGGACAAATTGCAGTGATGAAATTTGGGGAGCAACCTGAATTGTTGCATCCTTTCGACAA
ACAGTTTTCATCTGAAAGTGGTGTACAAATGTTTTCGCATTTTACATTTGAGCAAAGTAATACCAATGTT
TTGGCTCTCGCCGATGCTTCTATGAAATGCTTTAACTATGCCAATACGGCTTCCCATCATAGATCTAACT
CGGACATAAGGCAGTTAGAAATCATAATTTCAGACGGTATTTGTGAAGATCATGATAGCATTCGGAAACT
GCTAAGGCGTGCTCAAGAAGAAAAAGTGATGATTGTGTTTGTTATTCTTGACAATGTTAACACCCAGAAA
AAGTCGTCCATCCTTGATATTAAAAAGGTTTACTACGACACTAAAGAAGATGGTACTATGGATTTAAAAA
TTCAGCCATATATAGATGAGTTTGCTTTTGATTACTATTTGGTGGTTCGTAACATCGAAGAATTGCCGCA
ACTTTTGTCTTCTGCACTTCGTCAATGGTTTCAGCAGATGAGTAATACTTAACTCGAGTCTGGTAAAGAA
ACCGCTGCTGCGAAATTTGAACGCCAGCACATGGACTCGTCTACTAGCGCAGCTTAATTAACCTAGGCTG
CTGCCACCGCTGAGCAATAACTAGCATAACCCCTTGGGGCCTCTAAACGGGTCTTGAGGGGTTTTTTGCT
GAAAGGAGGAACTATATCCGGATTGGCGAATGGG
[124 nt withheld, positions 1855-1978]
C
[91 nt withheld, positions 1980-2070]
A
[49 nt withheld, positions 2072-2120]
CCTTTGACGTTGGAGTCCACGTTCTTT
[37 nt withheld, positions 2148-2184]
ACCCTATCTCGGTCTATTCTTTTGATTTATAAGGGATTTTGCCGATTTCGGCCTATTGGTTAAAAAATGA
GCTGATTTAACAAAAATTTAACGCGAATTTTAACAAAATATTAACGTTTACAATTTCTGGCGGCACGATG
GCATGAGATTATCAAAAAGGATCTTCACCTAGATCCTTTTAAATTAAAAATGAAGTTTTAAATCAATCTA
AAGTATATATGAGTAAACTTGGTCTGACAGTTACCAATGCTTAATCAGTGAGGCACCTATCTCAGCGATC
TGTCTATTTCGTTCATCCATAGTTGCCTGACTCCCCGTCGTGTAGATAACTACGATACGGGAGGGCTTAC
CATCTGGCCCCAGTGCTGCAATGATACCGCGAGACCCACGCTCACCGGCTCCAGATTTATCAGCAATAAA
CCAGCCAGCCGGAAGGGCCGAGCGCAGAAGTGGTCCTGCAACTTTATCCGCCTCCATCCAGTCTATTAAT
TGTTGCCGGGAAGCTAGAGTAAGTAGTTCGCCAGTTAATAGTTTGCGCAACGTTGTTGCCATTGCTACAG
GCATCGTGGTGTCACGCTCGTCGTTTGGTATGGCTTCATTCAGCTCCGGTTCCCAACGATCAAGGCGAGT
TACATGATCCCCCATGTTGTGCAAAAAAGCGGTTAGCTCCTTCGGTCCTCCGATCGTTGTCAGAAGTAAG
TTGGCCGCAGTGTTATCACTCATGGTTATGGCAGCACTGCATAATTCTCTTACTGTCATGCCATCCGTAA
GATGCTTTTCTGTGACTGGTGAGTACTCAACCAAGTCATTCTGAGAATAGTGTATGCGGCGACCGAGTTG
CTCTTGCCCGGCGTCAATACGGGATAATACCGCGCCACATAGCAGAACTTTAAAAGTGCTCATCATTGGA
AAACGTTCTTCGGGGCGAAAACTCTCAAGGATCTTACCGCTGTTGAGATCCAGTTCGATGTAACCCACTC
GTGCACCCAACTGATCTTCAGCATCTTTTACTTTCACCAGCGTTTCTGGGTGAGCAAAAACAGGAAGGCA
AAATGCCGCAAAAAAGGGAATAAGGGCGACACGGAAATGTTGAATACTCATACTCTTCCTTTTTCAATCA
TGATTGAAGCATTTATCAGGGTTATTGTCTCATGAGCGGATACATATTTGAATGTATTTAGAAAAATAAA
CAAATAGGTCATGACCAAAATCCCTTAACGTGAGTTTTCGTTCCACTGAGCGTCAGACCCCGTAGAAAAG
ATCAAAGGATCTTCTTGAGATCCTTTTTTTCTGCGCGTAATCTGCTGCTTGCAAACAAAAAAACCACCGC
TACCAGCGGTGGTTTGTTTGCCGGATCAAGAGCTACCAACTCTTTTTCCGAAGGTAACTGGCTTCAGCAG
AGCGCAGATACCAAATACTGTCCTTCTAGTGTAGCCGTAGTTAGGCCACCACTTCAAGAACTCTGTAGCA
CCGCCTACATACCTCGCTCTGCTAATCCTGTTACCAGTGGCTGCTGCCAGTGGCGATAAGTCGTGTCTTA
CCGGGTTGGACTCAAGACGATAGTTACCGGATAAGGCGCAGCGGTCGGGCTGAACGGGGGGTTCGTGCAC
ACAGCCCAGCTTGGAGCGAACGACCTACACCGAACTGAGATACCTACAGCGTGAGCTATGAGAAAGCGCC
ACGCTTCCCGAAGGGAGAAAGGCGGACAGGTATCCGGTAAGCGGCAGGGTCGGAACAGGAGAGCGCACGA
GGGAGCTTCCAGGGGGAAACGCCTGGTATCTTTATAGTCCTGTCGGGTTTCGCCACCTCTGACTTGAGCG
TCGATTTTTGTGATGCTCGTCAGGGGGGCGGAGCCTATGGAAAAACGCCAGCAACGCGGCCTTTTTACGG
TTCCTGGCCTTTTGCTGGCCTTTTGCTCACATGTTCTTTCCTGCGTTATCCCCTGATTCTGTGGATAACC
GTATTACCGCCTTTGAGTGAGCTGATACCGCTCGCCGCAGCCGAACGACCGAGCGCAGCGAGTCAGTGAG
CGAGGAAGCGGAAGAGCGCCTGATGCGGTATTTTCTCCTTACGCATCTGTGCGGTATTTCACACCGCAAT
GGTGCACTCTCAGTACAATCTGCTCTGATGCCGCATAGTTAAGCCAGTATACACTCCGCTATCGCTACGT
GACTGGGTCATGGCTGCGCCCCGACACCCGCCAACACCCGCTGACGCGCCCTGACGGGCTTGTCTGCTCC
CGGCATCCGCTTACAGACAAGCTGTGACCGTCTCCGGGAGCTGCATGTGTCAGAGGTTTTCACCGTCATC
ACCGAAACGCGCGAGGCAGCTGCGGTAAAGCTCATCAGCGTGGTCGTGAAGCGATTCACAGATGTCTGCC
TGTTCATCCGCGTCCAGCTCGTTGAGTTTCTCCAGAAGCGTTAATGTCTGGCTTCTGATAAAGCGGGCCA
TGTTAAGGGCGGTTTTTTCCTGTTTGGTCACTGATGCCTCCGTGTAAGGGGGATTTCTGTTCATGGGGGT
AATGATACCGATGAAACGAGAGAGGATGCTCACGATACGGGTTACTGATGATGAACATGCCCGGTTACTG
GAACGTTGTGAGGGTAAACAACTGGCGGTATGGATGCGGCGGGACCAGAGAAAAATCACTCAGGGTCAAT
GCCAGCGCTTCGTTAATACAGATGTAGGTGTTCCACAGGGTAGCCAGCAGCATCCTGCGATGCAGATCCG
GAACATAATGGTGCAGGGCGCTGACTTCCGCGTTTCCAGACTTTACGAAACACGGAAACCGAAGACCATT
CATGTTGTTGCTCAGGTCGCAGACGTTTTGCAGCAGCAGTCGCTTCACGTTCGCTCGCGTATCGGTGATT
CATTCTGCTAACCAGTAAGGCAACCCCGCCAGCCTAGCCGGGTCCTCAACGACAGGAGCACGATCATGCT
AGTCATGCCCCGCGCCCACCGGAAGGAGCTGACTGGGTTGAAGGCTCTCAAGGGCATCGGTCGAGATCCC
GGTGCCTAATGAGTGAGCTAACTTACATTAATTGCGTTGCGCTCACTGCCCGCTTTCCAGTCGGGAAACC
TGTCGTGCCAGCTGCATTAATGAATCGGCCAACGCGCGGGGAGAGGCGGTTTGCGTATTGGGCGCCAGGG
TGGTTTTTCTTTTCACCAGTGAGACGGGCAACAGCTGATTGCCCTTCACCGCCTGGCCCTGAGAGAGTTG
CAGCAAGCGGTCCACGCTGGTTTGCCCCAGCAGGCGAAAATCCTGTTTGATGGTGGTTAACGGCGGGATA
TAACATGAGCTGTCTTCGGTATCGTCGTATCCCACTACCGAGATGTCCGCACCAACGCGCAGCCCGGACT
CGGTAATGGCGCGCATTGCGCCCAGCGCCATCTGATCGTTGGCAACCAGCATCGCAGTGGGAACGATGCC
CTCATTCAGCATTTGCATGGTTTGTTGAAAACCGGACATGGCACTCCAGTCGCCTTCCCGTTCCGCTATC
GGCTGAATTTGATTGCGAGTGAGATATTTATGCCAGCCAGCCAGACGCAGACGCGCCGAGACAGAACTTA
ATGGGCCCGCTAACAGCGCGATTTGCTGGTGACCCAATGCGACCAGATGCTCCACGCCCAGTCGCGTACC
GTCTTCATGGGAGAAAATAATACTGTTGATGGGTGTCTGGTCAGAGACATCAAGAAATAACGCCGGAACA
TTAGTGCAGGCAGCTTCCACAGCAATGGCATCCTGGTCATCCAGCGGATAGTTAATGATCAGCCCACTGA
CGCGTTGCGCGAGAAGATTGTGCACCGCCGCTTTACAGGCTTCGACGCCGCTTCGTTCTACCATCGACAC
CACCACGCTGGCACCCAGTTGATCGGCGCGAGATTTAATCGCCGCGACAATTTGCGACGGCGCGTGCAGG
GCCAGACTGGAGGTGGCAACGCCAATCAGCAACGACTGTTTGCCCGCCAGTTGTTGTGCCACGCGGTTGG
GAATGTAATTCAGCTCCGCCATCGCCGCTTCCACTTTTTCCCGCGTTTTCGCAGAAACGTGGCTGGCCTG
GTTCACCACGCGGGAAACGGTCTGATAAGAGACACCGGCATACTCTGCGACATCGTATAACGTTACTGGT
TTCACATTCACCACCCTGAATTGACTCTCTTCCGGGCGCTATCATGCCATACCGCGAAAGGTTTTGCGCC
ATTCGATGGTGTCCGGGATCTCGACGCTCTCCCTTATGCGACTCCTGCATTAGGAAGCAGCCCAGTAGTA
GGTTGAGGCCGTTGAGCACCGCCGCCGCAAGGAATGGTGCATGCAAGGAGATGGCGCCCAACAGTCCCCC
GGCCACGGGGCCTGCCACCATACCCACGCCGAAACAAGCGCTCATGAGCCCGAAGTGGCGAGCCCGATCT
TCCCCATCGGTGATGTCGGCGATATAGGCGCCAGCAACCGCACCTGTGGCGCCGGTGATGCCGGCCACGA
TGCGTCCGGCGTAGAGGATCGAGATCGATCTCGATC
